>Addgene plasmid #36459 | pGEX6P1_EHD1_438-534 | depositor full sequence | sequence record 45660 | pGEX6P1_EHD1_438-534 sequence 5260 bps
ACGTTATCGACTGCACGGTGCACCAATGCTTCTGGCGTCAGGCAGCCATCGGAAGCTGTGGTATGGCTGT
GCAGGTCGTAAATCACTGCATAATTCGTGTCGCTCAAGGCGCACTCCCGTTCTGGATAATGTTTTTTGCG
CCGACATCATAACGGTTCTGGCAAATATTCTGAAATGAGCTGTTGACAATTAATCATCGGCTCGTATAAT
GTGTGGAATTGTGAGCGGATAACAATTTCACACAGGAAACAGTATTCATGTCCCCTATACTAGGTTATTG
GAAAATTAAGGGCCTTGTGCAACCCACTCGACTTCTTTTGGAATATCTTGAAGAAAAATATGAAGAGCAT
TTGTATGAGCGCGATGAAGGTGATAAATGGCGAAACAAAAAGTTTGAATTGGGTTTGGAGTTTCCCAATC
TTCCTTATTATATTGATGGTGATGTTAAATTAACACAGTCTATGGCCATCATACGTTATATAGCTGACAA
GCACAACATGTTGGGTGGTTGTCCAAAAGAGCGTGCAGAGATTTCAATGCTTGAAGGAGCGGTTTTGGAT
ATTAGATACGGTGTTTCGAGAATTGCATATAGTAAAGACTTTGAAACTCTCAAAGTTGATTTTCTTAGCA
AGCTACCTGAAATGCTGAAAATGTTCGAAGATCGTTTATGTCATAAAACATATTTAAATGGTGATCATGT
AACCCATCCTGACTTCATGTTGTATGACGCTCTTGATGTTGTTTTATACATGGACCCAATGTGCCTGGAT
GCGTTCCCAAAATTAGTTTGTTTTAAAAAACGTATTGAAGCTATCCCACAAATTGATAAGTACTTGAAAT
CCAGCAAGTATATAGCATGGCCTTTGCAGGGCTGGCAAGCCACGTTTGGTGGTGGCGACCATCCTCCAAA
ATCGGATCTGGAAGTTCTGTTCCAGGGGCCCCTGGGATCCGAGTGGGTGGTGGGCAAGGACAAGCCCACC
TACGACGAGATCTTCTACACGCTGTCCCCTGTCAACGGCAAGATCACGGGCGCCAACGCCAAGAAGGAGA
TGGTGAAGTCCAAGCTCCCCAACACCGTGCTAGGGAAGATCTGGAAGCTGGCCGACGTGGACAAGGACGG
GCTGCTGGACGACGAGGAGTTCGCGCTGGCCAACCACCTCATCAAGGTCAAGCTGGAGGGCCACGAGCTG
CCCGCCGACCTGCCCCCGCACCTGGTGCCGCCCTCCAAGCGCAGACATGAGTGACTCGAGCGGCCGCATC
GTGACTGACTGACGATCTGCCTCGCGCGTTTCGGTGATGACGGTGAAAACCTCTGACACATGCAGCTCCC
GGAGACGGTCACAGCTTGTCTGTAAGCGGATGCCGGGAGCAGACAAGCCCGTCAGGGCGCGTCAGCGGGT
GTTGGCGGGTGTCGGGGCGCAGCCATGACCCAGTCACGTAGCGATAGCGGAGTGTATAATTCTTGAAGAC
GAAAGGGCCTCGTGATACGCCTATTTTTATAGGTTAATGTCATGATAATAATGGTTTCTTAGACGTCAGG
TGGCACTTTTCGGGGAAATGTGCGCGGAACCCCTATTTGTTTATTTTTCTAAATACATTCAAATATGTAT
CCGCTCATGAGACAATAACCCTGATAAATGCTTCAATAATATTGAAAAAGGAAGAGTATGAGTATTCAAC
ATTTCCGTGTCGCCCTTATTCCCTTTTTTGCGGCATTTTGCCTTCCTGTTTTTGCTCACCCAGAAACGCT
GGTGAAAGTAAAAGATGCTGAAGATCAGTTGGGTGCACGAGTGGGTTACATCGAACTGGATCTCAACAGC
GGTAAGATCCTTGAGAGTTTTCGCCCCGAAGAACGTTTTCCAATGATGAGCACTTTTAAAGTTCTGCTAT
GTGGCGCGGTATTATCCCGTGTTGACGCCGGGCAAGAGCAACTCGGTCGCCGCATACACTATTCTCAGAA
TGACTTGGTTGAGTACTCACCAGTCACAGAAAAGCATCTTACGGATGGCATGACAGTAAGAGAATTATGC
AGTGCTGCCATAACCATGAGTGATAACACTGCGGCCAACTTACTTCTGACAACGATCGGAGGACCGAAGG
AGCTAACCGCTTTTTTGCACAACATGGGGGATCATGTAACTCGCCTTGATCGTTGGGAACCGGAGCTGAA
TGAAGCCATACCAAACGACGAGCGTGACACCACGATGCCTGCAGCAATGGCAACAACGTTGCGCAAACTA
TTAACTGGCGAACTACTTACTCTAGCTTCCCGGCAACAATTAATAGACTGGATGGAGGCGGATAAAGTTG
CAGGACCACTTCTGCGCTCGGCCCTTCCGGCTGGCTGGTTTATTGCTGATAAATCTGGAGCCGGTGAGCG
TGGGTCTCGCGGTATCATTGCAGCACTGGGGCCAGATGGTAAGCCCTCCCGTATCGTAGTTATCTACACG
ACGGGGAGTCAGGCAACTATGGATGAACGAAATAGACAGATCGCTGAGATAGGTGCCTCACTGATTAAGC
ATTGGTAACTGTCAGACCAAGTTTACTCATATATACTTTAGATTGATTTAAAACTTCATTTTTAATTTAA
AAGGATCTAGGTGAAGATCCTTTTTGATAATCTCATGACCAAAATCCCTTAACGTGAGTTTTCGTTCCAC
TGAGCGTCAGACCCCGTAGAAAAGATCAAAGGATCTTCTTGAGATCCTTTTTTTCTGCGCGTAATCTGCT
GCTTGCAAACAAAAAAACCACCGCTACCAGCGGTGGTTTGTTTGCCGGATCAAGAGCTACCAACTCTTTT
TCCGAAGGTAACTGGCTTCAGCAGAGCGCAGATACCAAATACTGTCCTTCTAGTGTAGCCGTAGTTAGGC
CACCACTTCAAGAACTCTGTAGCACCGCCTACATACCTCGCTCTGCTAATCCTGTTACCAGTGGCTGCTG
CCAGTGGCGATAAGTCGTGTCTTACCGGGTTGGACTCAAGACGATAGTTACCGGATAAGGCGCAGCGGTC
GGGCTGAACGGGGGGTTCGTGCACACAGCCCAGCTTGGAGCGAACGACCTACACCGAACTGAGATACCTA
CAGCGTGAGCTATGAGAAAGCGCCACGCTTCCCGAAGGGAGAAAGGCGGACAGGTATCCGGTAAGCGGCA
GGGTCGGAACAGGAGAGCGCACGAGGGAGCTTCCAGGGGGAAACGCCTGGTATCTTTATAGTCCTGTCGG
GTTTCGCCACCTCTGACTTGAGCGTCGATTTTTGTGATGCTCGTCAGGGGGGCGGAGCCTATGGAAAAAC
GCCAGCAACGCGGCCTTTTTACGGTTCCTGGCCTTTTGCTGGCCTTTTGCTCACATGTTCTTTCCTGCGT
TATCCCCTGATTCTGTGGATAACCGTATTACCGCCTTTGAGTGAGCTGATACCGCTCGCCGCAGCCGAAC
GACCGAGCGCAGCGAGTCAGTGAGCGAGGAAGCGGAAGAGCGCCTGATGCGGTATTTTCTCCTTACGCAT
CTGTGCGGTATTTCACACCGCATAAATTCCGACACCATCGAATGGTGCAAAACCTTTCGCGGTATGGCAT
GATAGCGCCCGGAAGAGAGTCAATTCAGGGTGGTGAATGTGAAACCAGTAACGTTATACGATGTCGCAGA
GTATGCCGGTGTCTCTTATCAGACCGTTTCCCGCGTGGTGAACCAGGCCAGCCACGTTTCTGCGAAAACG
CGGGAAAAAGTGGAAGCGGCGATGGCGGAGCTGAATTACATTCCCAACCGCGTGGCACAACAACTGGCGG
GCAAACAGTCGTTGCTGATTGGCGTTGCCACCTCCAGTCTGGCCCTGCACGCGCCGTCGCAAATTGTCGC
GGCGATTAAATCTCGCGCCGATCAACTGGGTGCCAGCGTGGTGGTGTCGATGGTAGAACGAAGCGGCGTC
GAAGCCTGTAAAGCGGCGGTGCACAATCTTCTCGCGCAACGCGTCAGTGGGCTGATCATTAACTATCCGC
TGGATGACCAGGATGCCATTGCTGTGGAAGCTGCCTGCACTAATGTTCCGGCGTTATTTCTTGATGTCTC
TGACCAGACACCCATCAACAGTATTATTTTCTCCCATGAAGACGGTACGCGACTGGGCGTGGAGCATCTG
GTCGCATTGGGTCACCAGCAAATCGCGCTGTTAGCGGGCCCATTAAGTTCTGTCTCGGCGCGTCTGCGTC
TGGCTGGCTGGCATAAATATCTCACTCGCAATCAAATTCAGCCGATAGCGGAACGGGAAGGCGACTGGAG
TGCCATGTCCGGTTTTCAACAAACCATGCAAATGCTGAATGAGGGCATCGTTCCCACTGCGATGCTGGTT
GCCAACGATCAGATGGCGCTGGGCGCAATGCGCGCCATTACCGAGTCCGGGCTGCGCGTTGGTGCGGATA
TCTCGGTAGTGGGATACGACGATACCGAAGACAGCTCATGTTATATCCCGCCGTCAACCACCATCAAACA
GGATTTTCGCCTGCTGGGGCAAACCAGCGTGGACCGCTTGCTGCAACTCTCTCAGGGCCAGGCGGTGAAG
GGCAATCAGCTGTTGCCCGTCTCACTGGTGAAAAGAAAAACCACCCTGGCGCCCAATACGCAAACCGCCT
CTCCCCGCGCGTTGGCCGATTCATTAATGCAGCTGGCACGACAGGTTTCCCGACTGGAAAGCGGGCAGTG
AGCGCAACGCAATTAATGTGAGTTAGCTCACTCATTAGGCACCCCAGGCTTTACACTTTATGCTTCCGGC
TCGTATGTTGTGTGGAATTGTGAGCGGATAACAATTTCACACAGGAAACAGCTATGACCATGATTACGGA
TTCACTGGCCGTCGTTTTACAACGTCGTGACTGGGAAAACCCTGGCGTTACCCAACTTAATCGCCTTGCA
GCACATCCCCCTTTCGCCAGCTGGCGTAATAGCGAAGAGGCCCGCACCGATCGCCCTTCCCAACAGTTGC
GCAGCCTGAATGGCGAATGGCGCTTTGCCTGGTTTCCGGCACCAGAAGCGGTGCCGGAAAGCTGGCTGGA
GTGCGATCTTCCTGAGGCCGATACTGTCGTCGTCCCCTCAAACTGGCAGATGCACGGTTACGATGCGCCC
ATCTACACCAACGTAACCTATCCCATTACGGTCAATCCGCCGTTTGTTCCCACGGAGAATCCGACGGGTT
GTTACTCGCTCACATTTAATGTTGATGAAAGCTGGCTACAGGAAGGCCAGACGCGAATTATTTTTGATGG
CGTTGGAATT
Features (pLannotate 1.2.2; 17 found; start..end, strand, type, name):
      6..107     -  CDS            yciV (fragment): RNAAM_ECOLI - Also known as trpH From Escherichia coli (strain K12).
    183..211     +  promoter       tac promoter: strong E. coli promoter; hybrid between the trp and lac UV5 promoters
    219..235     +  protein_bind   lac operator: The lac repressor binds to the lac operator to inhibit transcription in E. coli. This inhibition can be relieved by adding lactose or isopropyl-β-D-thiogalactopyranoside (IPTG). lac repressor encoded by lacI
    258..911     +  CDS            GST26_SCHJA: Experimental evidence at protein level: Swiss-Prot protein existence level 1. GST isoenzymes appear to play a central role in the parasite detoxification system. Other functions are also suspected including a role in increasing the solubility of haematin in the parasite gut. From Schistosoma japonicum (Blood fluke).
    951..1241    +  CDS            EHD1 (fragment): EHD1_HUMAN - Also known as PAST From Homo sapiens (Human).
   1277..1316    +  CDS            rop (fragment): Rop protein, which maintains plasmids at low copy number; rop
   1418..1458    +  misc_feature   bom (fragment): basis of mobility region from pBR322
   1563..1667    +  promoter       AmpR promoter: bla
   1668..2528    +  CDS            AmpR: β-lactamase; bla; confers resistance to ampicillin, carbenicillin, and related antibiotics
   2699..3287    +  rep_origin     ori: high-copy-number ColE1/pMB1/pBR322/pUC origin of replication
   3473..3524    -  misc_feature   bom (fragment): basis of mobility region from pBR322
   3531..3608    +  promoter       lacIq promoter: lacI (mutant); In the lacIq allele, a single base change in the promoter boosts expression of the lacI gene about 10-fold.
   3609..4691    +  CDS            lacI: lac repressor; lacI; The lac repressor binds to the lac operator to inhibit transcription in E. coli. This inhibition can be relieved by adding lactose or isopropyl-β-D-thiogalactopyranoside (IPTG).
   4704..4725    +  protein_bind   CAP binding site: CAP binding activates transcription in the presence of cAMP. E. coli catabolite activator protein
   4740..4770    +  promoter       lac promoter: promoter for the E. coli lac operon
   4778..4794    +  protein_bind   lac operator: The lac repressor binds to the lac operator to inhibit transcription in E. coli. This inhibition can be relieved by adding lactose or isopropyl-β-D-thiogalactopyranoside (IPTG). lac repressor encoded by lacI
   4814..4987    +  CDS            lacZα: LacZα fragment of β-galactosidase; lacZ fragment
