[The description below was written by a language model from this plasmid's Addgene catalogue record and pLannotate feature annotations shown in this document.]
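Description:
pGEX6P1_EHD1_438-534 is a bacterial expression plasmid built on the commercial pGEX6P1 backbone for producing the C-terminal EH domain of human EHD1 (EH domain containing 1, also known as PAST1) as a glutathione S-transferase fusion in E. coli. The insert, about 300 bp, encodes residues 438–534 of EHD1; amino acids 1–437 of the full-length protein have been removed. It was cloned between the BamHI and XhoI sites, downstream of and in frame with the backbone-encoded Schistosoma japonicum GST, so the tag sits at the N terminus. The feature table places the GST coding sequence immediately ahead of the EHD1 fragment. The short linker between them is not annotated, although the pGEX-6P series normally carries a PreScission protease cleavage site there for tag removal.

Expression of the fusion is driven by the tac promoter, a strong trp/lac hybrid, followed by a lac operator. The plasmid also carries lacI under the lacIq promoter, which supplies enough repressor to keep the cassette off until it is induced with IPTG. The plasmid replicates from a ColE1/pMB1-type origin, listed as high copy, and is selected with ampicillin through the bla gene. The remaining annotations (fragments of rop, bom and yciV, plus a lac promoter/lacZα segment) are backbone remnants with no role in the payload. The catalogue gives a total size of 5284 bp, slightly larger than the 5,260 nt depositor sequence.

The record does not state a specific application, but this design is typically used for glutathione-affinity purification of the isolated domain for binding, biochemical or structural studies.
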