Addgene plasmid #36459: pGEX6P1_EHD1_438-534
Depositing lab: Yvonne Groemping. Depositing organization: Max Planck Institute for Developmental Biology.
Backbone
  Vector backbone: pGEX6P1
  Backbone manufacturer: GE Healthcare
  Backbone size w/o insert (bp): 4984
  Total vector size (bp): 5284
  Vector type: Bacterial Expression
Growth in bacteria
  Bacterial resistance: Ampicillin, 100 μg/mL
  Growth temperature: 37°C
  Growth strain: Top10
  Copy number: High Copy
Gene/Insert
  Gene/Insert name: EHD1 EH domain (alt name: EH domain containing 1)
  Species: H. sapiens (human)
  Insert size (bp): 300
  Mutation: deleted amino acids 1-437 from full-length construct
  GenBank ID: NM_006795
  Entrez Gene: EHD1 (a.k.a. H-PAST, HPAST1, PAST, PAST1)
  Tag / fusion protein: GST (N terminal on backbone)
  Cloning method: Restriction Enzyme; 5′ cloning site BamHI (unknown if destroyed); 3′ cloning site XhoI (unknown if destroyed)
  Sequencing primers: 5′ pGEX5; 3′ pGEX3
Resource information
  A portion of this plasmid was derived from a plasmid made by: The original clone which was used as a template was purchased from the company BioCat, Heidelberg, Germany.
Terms and licenses: Academic/Nonprofit Terms; Industry Terms: Not Available to Industry
How to cite: pGEX6P1_EHD1_438-534 was a gift from Yvonne Groemping (Addgene plasmid # 36459 ; http://n2t.net/addgene:36459 ; RRID:Addgene_36459)
