>Addgene plasmid #36459 | pGEX6P1_EHD1_438-534 | addgene partial sequence | sequence record 49523 | pGEX3
CGAGGCAGATCGTCAGTCAGTCACGATGCGGCCGCTCGAGTCACTCATGTCTGCGCTTGGAGGGCGGCAC
CAGGTGCGGGGGCAGGTCGGCGGGCAGCTCGTGGCCCTCCAGCTTGACCTTGATGAGGTGGTTGGCCAGC
GCGAACTCCTCGTCGTCCAGCAGCCCGTCCTTGTCCACGTCGGCCAGCTTCCAGATCTTCCCTAGCACGG
TGTTGGGGAGCTTGGACTTCACCATCTCCTTCTTGGCGTTGGCGCCCGTGATCTTGCCGTTGACAGGGGA
CAGCGTGTAGAAGATCTCGTCGTAGGTGGGCTTGTCCTTGCCCACCACCCACTCGGATCCCAGGGGCCCC
TGGAACAGAACTTCCAGATCCGATTTTGGAGGATGGTCGCCACCACCAAACGTGGCTTGCCAGCCCTGCA
AAGGCCATGCTATATACTTGCTGGATTTCAAGTACTTATCAATTTGTGGGATAGCTTCAATACGTTTTTT
AAAACAAACTAATTTTGGGAACGCATCCAGGCACATTGGGTCCATGTATAAAACAACATCAAGAGCGTCA
TACAACATGAAGTCAGGATGGGTTACATGATCACCATTTAAATATGTTTTATGACATAAACGATCTTCGA
ACATTTTCAGCATTTCAGGTAGCTTGCTAAGAAAATCAACTTTGAGAGTTTCAAAGTCTTTACTATATGC
AATTCTCGAAACACCGTATCTAATATCCAAAACCGCTCCTTCAAGCATTGAAATCTCTGCACGCTCTTTT
GGACAACCACCCAACAT
